>Addgene plasmid #110200 | TEV-VPR | addgene full sequence | sequence record 210323 | Addgene NGS Result
CCTGGCCTTTTGCTGGCCTTTTGCTCACATGTTCTTTCCTGCGTTATCCCCTGATTCTGTGGATAACCGT
ATTACCGCCATGCATTAGTTATTAATAGTAATCAATTACGGGGTCATTAGTTCATAGCCCATATATGGAG
TTCCGCGTTACATAACTTACGGTAAATGGCCCGCCTGGCTGACCGCCCAACGACCCCCGCCCATTGACGT
CAATAATGACGTATGTTCCCATAGTAACGCCAATAGGGACTTTCCATTGACGTCAATGGGTGGAGTATTT
ACGGTAAACTGCCCACTTGGCAGTACATCAAGTGTATCATATGCCAAGTACGCCCCCTATTGACGTCAAT
GACGGTAAATGGCCCGCCTGGCATTATGCCCAGTACATGACCTTATGGGACTTTCCTACTTGGCAGTACA
TCTACGTATTAGTCATCGCTATTACCATGGTGATGCGGTTTTGGCAGTACATCAATGGGCGTGGATAGCG
GTTTGACTCACGGGGATTTCCAAGTCTCCACCCCATTGACGTCAATGGGAGTTTGTTTTGGCACCAAAAT
CAACGGGACTTTCCAAAATGTCGTAACAACTCCGCCCCATTGACGCAAATGGGCGGTAGGCGTGTACGGT
GGGAGGTCTATATAAGCAGAGCTGGTTTAGTGAACCGTCAGATCCGCTAGCATGGGAGAAAGCTTGTTTA
AGGGGCCGCGTGATTACAACCCGATATCGAGCACCATTTGTCATTTGACGAATGAATCTGATGGGCACAC
AACATCGTTGTATGGTATTGGATTTGGTCCCTTCATCATTACAAACAAGCACTTGTTTAGAAGAAATAAT
GGAACACTGTTGGTCCAATCACTACATGGTGTATTCAAGGTCAAGAACACCACGACTTTGCAACAACACC
TCATTGATGGGAGGGACATGATAATTATTCGCATGCCTAAGGATTTCCCACCATTTCCTCAAAAGCTGAA
ATTTAGAGAGCCACAAAGGGAAGAGCGCATATGTCTTGTGACAACCAACTTCCAAACTAAGAGCATGTCT
AGCATGGTGTCAGACACTAGTTGCACATTCCCTTCATCTGATGGCATATTCTGGAAGCATTGGATTCAAA
CCAAGGATGGGCAGTGTGGCAGTCCATTAGTATCAACTAGAGATGGGTTCATTGTTGGTATACACTCAGC
ATCGAATTTCACCAACACAAACAATTATTTCACAAGCGTGCCGAAAAACTTCATGGAATTGTTGACAAAT
CAGGAGGCGCAGCAGTGGGTTAGTGGTTGGCGATTAAATGCTGACTCAGTATTGTGGGGGGGCCATAAAG
TTTTCATGGTGAAACCTGAAGAGCCTTTTCAGCCAGTTAAGGAAGCGACTCAACTCATGAATTACTCAGA
TCTCGAGCTCAAGCTTCGAATTCTGCAGTCGACGGTACCAGAACAAGCCCCAGAAGACCAAGGGCCACAG
AGGGAGCCACACAATGAATGGACACTAGAGCTTTTAGAGGAGCTTAAGAATGAAGCTGTTAGACATTTTC
CTAGGATTTGGCTCCATGGCTTAGGGCAACATATCTATGAAACTTATGGGGATACTTGGGCAGGAGTGGA
AGCCATAATAAGAATTCTGCAACAACTGCTGTTTATCCATTTCAGAATTGGGTGTCGACATAGCAGAATA
GGCGTTACTCAACAGAGGAGAGCAAGAAATGGAGCCAGTAGATCCTAGTCTAGAGGATCCACCGGATCTA
GATAACTGATCATAATCAGCCATACCACATTTGTAGAGGTTTTACTTGCTTTAAAAAACCTCCCACACCT
CCCCCTGAACCTGAAACATAAAATGAATGCAATTGTTGTTGTTAACTTGTTTATTGCAGCTTATAATGGT
TACAAATAAAGCAATAGCATCACAAATTTCACAAATAAAGCATTTTTTTCACTGCATTCTAGTTGTGGTT
TGTCCAAACTCATCAATGTATCTTAACGCGTAAATTGTAAGCGTTAATATTTTGTTAAAATTCGCGTTAA
ATTTTTGTTAAATCAGCTCATTTTTTAACCAATAGGCCGAAATCGGCAAAATCCCTTATAAATCAAAAGA
ATAGACCGAGATAGGGT
[37 nt withheld, positions 2118-2154]
AAAGAACGTGGACTCCAACGTCAAAGG
[49 nt withheld, positions 2182-2230]
T
[91 nt withheld, positions 2232-2322]
G
[124 nt withheld, positions 2324-2447]
CAGGTGGCACTTTTCGGGGAAATGTGCGCGGAACCCCTATTTGTTTATTTTTCTAAATACATTCAAATAT
GTATCCGCTCATGAGACAATAACCCTGATAAATGCTTCAATAATATTGAAAAAGGAAGAGTCCTGAGGCG
GAAAGAACCAGCTGTGGAATGTGTGTCAGTTAGGGTGTGGAAAGTCCCCAGGCTCCCCAGCAGGCAGAAG
TATGCAAAGCATGCATCTCAATTAGTCAGCAACCAGGTGTGGAAAGTCCCCAGGCTCCCCAGCAGGCAGA
AGTATGCAAAGCATGCATCTCAATTAGTCAGCAACCATAGTCCCGCCCCTAACTCCGCCCATCCCGCCCC
TAACTCCGCCCAGTTCCGCCCATTCTCCGCCCCATGGCTGACTAATTTTTTTTATTTATGCAGAGGCCGA
GGCCGCCTCGGCCTCTGAGCTATTCCAGAAGTAGTGAGGAGGCTTTTTTGGAGGCCTAGGCTTTTGCAAA
GATCGATCAAGAGACAGGATGAGGATCGTTTCGCATGATTGAACAAGATGGATTGCACGCAGGTTCTCCG
GCCGCTTGGGTGGAGAGGCTATTCGGCTATGACTGGGCACAACAGACAATCGGCTGCTCTGATGCCGCCG
TGTTCCGGCTGTCAGCGCAGGGGCGCCCGGTTCTTTTTGTCAAGACCGACCTGTCCGGTGCCCTGAATGA
ACTGCAAGACGAGGCAGCGCGGCTATCGTGGCTGGCCACGACGGGCGTTCCTTGCGCAGCTGTGCTCGAC
GTTGTCACTGAAGCGGGAAGGGACTGGCTGCTATTGGGCGAAGTGCCGGGGCAGGATCTCCTGTCATCTC
ACCTTGCTCCTGCCGAGAAAGTATCCATCATGGCTGATGCAATGCGGCGGCTGCATACGCTTGATCCGGC
TACCTGCCCATTCGACCACCAAGCGAAACATCGCATCGAGCGAGCACGTACTCGGATGGAAGCCGGTCTT
GTCGATCAGGATGATCTGGACGAAGAGCATCAGGGGCTCGCGCCAGCCGAACTGTTCGCCAGGCTCAAGG
CGAGCATGCCCGACGGCGAGGATCTCGTCGTGACCCATGGCGATGCCTGCTTGCCGAATATCATGGTGGA
AAATGGCCGCTTTTCTGGATTCATCGACTGTGGCCGGCTGGGTGTGGCGGACCGCTATCAGGACATAGCG
TTGGCTACCCGTGATATTGCTGAAGAGCTTGGCGGCGAATGGGCTGACCGCTTCCTCGTGCTTTACGGTA
TCGCCGCTCCCGATTCGCAGCGCATCGCCTTCTATCGCCTTCTTGACGAGTTCTTCTGAGCGGGACTCTG
GGGTTCGAAATGACCGACCAAGCGACGCCCAACCTGCCATCACGAGATTTCGATTCCACCGCCGCCTTCT
ATGAAAGGTTGGGCTTCGGAATCGTTTTCCGGGACGCCGGCTGGATGATCCTCCAGCGCGGGGATCTCAT
GCTGGAGTTCTTCGCCCACCCTAGGGGGAGGCTAACTGAAACACGGAAGGAGACAATACCGGAAGGAACC
CGCGCTATGACGGCAATAAAAAGACAGAATAAAACGCACGGTGTTGGGTCGTTTGTTCATAAACGCGGGG
TTCGGTCCCAGGGCTGGCACTCTGTCGATACCCCACCGAGACCCCATTGGGGCCAATACGCCCGCGTTTC
TTCCTTTTCCCCACCCCACCCCCCAAGTTCGGGTGAAGGCCCAGGGCTCGCAGCCAACGTCGGGGCGGCA
GGCCCTGCCATAGCCTCAGGTTACTCATATATACTTTAGATTGATTTAAAACTTCATTTTTAATTTAAAA
GGATCTAGGTGAAGATCCTTTTTGATAATCTCATGACCAAAATCCCTTAACGTGAGTTTTCGTTCCACTG
AGCGTCAGACCCCGTAGAAAAGATCAAAGGATCTTCTTGAGATCCTTTTTTTCTGCGCGTAATCTGCTGC
TTGCAAACAAAAAAACCACCGCTACCAGCGGTGGTTTGTTTGCCGGATCAAGAGCTACCAACTCTTTTTC
CGAAGGTAACTGGCTTCAGCAGAGCGCAGATACCAAATACTGTTCTTCTAGTGTAGCCGTAGTTAGGCCA
CCACTTCAAGAACTCTGTAGCACCGCCTACATACCTCGCTCTGCTAATCCTGTTACCAGTGGCTGCTGCC
AGTGGCGATAAGTCGTGTCTTACCGGGTTGGACTCAAGACGATAGTTACCGGATAAGGCGCAGCGGTCGG
GCTGAACGGGGGGTTCGTGCACACAGCCCAGCTTGGAGCGAACGACCTACACCGAACTGAGATACCTACA
GCGTGAGCTATGAGAAAGCGCCACGCTTCCCGAAGGGAGAAAGGCGGACAGGTATCCGGTAAGCGGCAGG
GTCGGAACAGGAGAGCGCACGAGGGAGCTTCCAGGGGGAAACGCCTGGTATCTTTATAGTCCTGTCGGGT
TTCGCCACCTCTGACTTGAGCGTCGATTTTTGTGATGCTCGTCAGGGGGGCGGAGCCTATGGAAAAACGC
CAGCAACGCGGCCTTTTTACGGTT
Features (pLannotate 1.2.2; 16 found; start..end, strand, type, name):
     19..78      +  rep_origin     RSF ori (fragment): Plasmids containing the RSF 1030 origin of replication can be propagated in E. coli cells that contain additional plasmids with compatible origins.
    146..449     +  enhancer       CMV enhancer: human cytomegalovirus immediate early enhancer
    450..653     +  promoter       CMV promoter: human cytomegalovirus (CMV) immediate early promoter
    685..1392    +  CDS            TEV protease: tobacco etch virus protease (Kapust et al., 2001)
   1394..1439    +  misc_feature   MCS (fragment): multiple cloning site
   1441..1725    +  CDS            vpr: VPR_HV1BR - Experimental evidence at protein level: Swiss-Prot protein existence level 1. During virus replication, may deplete host UNG protein, and incude G2-M cell cycle arrest. Acts by targeting specific host proteins for degradation by the 26S proteasome, through association with the cellular CUL4A-DDB1 E3 ligase complex by direct interaction with host VPRPB/DCAF-1. Cell cycle arrest reportedly occurs within hours of infection and is not blocked by antiviral agents, suggesting that it is initiated by the VPR carried into the virion. Additionally, VPR induces apoptosis in a cell cycle depe
   1757..1841    +  CDS            large T antigen (fragment): large T antigen from SV40 (simian virus 40)
   1864..1985    +  polyA_signal   SV40 poly(A) signal: SV40 polyadenylation signal
   2019..2447    -  rep_origin     f1 ori (sequence partly withheld): f1 bacteriophage origin of replication; arrow indicates direction of (+) strand synthesis
   2474..2578    +  promoter       AmpR promoter: bla
   2580..2937    +  promoter       SV40 promoter: SV40 enhancer and early promoter
   2972..3766    +  CDS            NeoR/KanR: aminoglycoside phosphotransferase from Tn5; aph(3')-II (or nptII); confers resistance to neomycin, kanamycin, and G418 (Geneticin®)
   3787..3939    +  CDS            ble (fragment): BLE_KLEPN - Experimental evidence at protein level: Swiss-Prot protein existence level 1. Binding protein with a strong affinity to the bleomycin family of antibiotics. Binds to CL990; an antimitotic-antibiotic compound. From Klebsiella pneumoniae.
   3998..4045    +  polyA_signal   HSV TK poly(A) signal: herpes simplex virus thymidine kinase polyadenylation signal (Cole and Stacy, 1985)
   4136..4152    -  polyA_signal   bGH poly(A) signal (fragment): bovine growth hormone polyadenylation signal
   4374..4962    +  rep_origin     ori: high-copy-number ColE1/pMB1/pBR322/pUC origin of replication
