[The description below was written by a language model from this plasmid's Addgene catalogue record and pLannotate feature annotations shown in this document.]
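Description:
TEV-VPR is a 4,991-nt mammalian expression plasmid encoding tobacco etch virus protease (TEVp) fused to the HIV-1 accessory protein Vpr. The catalogue lists the backbone only as an HIV-1 VPR vector. The annotated layout is a CMV expression cassette followed by an f1 origin and a dual-promoter NeoR/KanR unit. It replicates in E. coli from a high-copy ColE1/pUC-type origin and is selected with kanamycin. The aminoglycoside phosphotransferase gene sits downstream of both a bacterial bla promoter and the SV40 enhancer/early promoter and ends in an HSV TK polyadenylation signal, so the same marker can in principle confer G418 resistance in mammalian cells. Short annotated fragments of an RSF origin, the ble gene, SV40 large T antigen and a bGH poly(A) signal appear to be partial matches or backbone remnants rather than functional parts.

In the expression cassette, the human CMV immediate-early enhancer and promoter drive the TEV protease coding sequence. A short remnant of a multiple cloning site follows and appears to act as a linker, then the vpr coding sequence, with an SV40 polyadenylation signal terminating the transcript. TEVp is therefore at the N-terminal end and Vpr at the C-terminal end of the fusion. The cloning sites used are not recorded.

Vpr is naturally packaged into HIV-1 particles, so fusing a protein to it is a common way to load cargo into virions when the plasmid is co-expressed in virus-producing cells. The associated publication concerns real-time imaging of HIV-1 virion fusion with FRET-based biosensors. This suggests the virion-delivered protease is meant to cleave a TEV-site reporter in target cells after fusion, although the record itself does not spell out this mechanism.
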