Addgene plasmid #110200: TEV-VPR
Purpose: Encodes for HIV-1 VPR fused with TEV protease (TEVp)
Depositing lab: Sergi Padilla Parra. Depositing organization: University of Oxford. Publication: Imaging real-time HIV-1 virion fusion with FRET-based biosensors. Jones DM, Padilla-Parra S. Sci Rep. 2015 Aug 24;5:13449. doi: 10.1038/srep13449. PubMed 26300212.
Backbone
  Vector backbone: HIV-1_VPR
  Vector type: Mammalian Expression
Growth in bacteria
  Bacterial resistance: Kanamycin, 50 μg/mL
  Growth temperature: 37°C
  Growth strain: NEB Stable
  Copy number: High Copy
Gene/Insert
  Gene/Insert name: VPR, TEVp
  Cloning method: Restriction Enzyme; 5′ cloning site unknown (unknown if destroyed); 3′ cloning site unknown (unknown if destroyed)
Terms and licenses: Academic/Nonprofit Terms; Industry Terms: Not Available to Industry
How to cite: TEV-VPR was a gift from Sergi Padilla Parra (Addgene plasmid # 110200 ; http://n2t.net/addgene:110200 ; RRID:Addgene_110200)
