>Addgene plasmid #110200 | TEV-VPR | depositor partial sequence | sequence record 207409 | VPR
GAACAAGCCCCAGAAGACCAAGGGCCACAGAGGGAGCCACACAATGAATGGACACTAGAGCTTTTAGAGG
AGCTTAAGAATGAAGCTGTTAGACATTTTCCTAGGATTTGGCTCCATGGCTTAGGGCAACATATCTATGA
AACTTATGGGGATACTTGGGCAGGAGTGGAAGCCATAATAAGAATTCTGCAACAACTGCTGTTTATCCAT
TTCAGAATTGGGTGTCGACATAGCAGAATAGGCGTTACTCAACAGAGGAGAGCAAGAAATGGAGCCAGTA
GATCC
