>Addgene plasmid #110200 | TEV-VPR | depositor partial sequence | sequence record 207410 | TEVp
GGAGAAAGCTTGTTTAAGGGGCCGCGTGATTACAACCCGATATCGAGCACCATTTGTCATTTGACGAATG
AATCTGATGGGCACACAACATCGTTGTATGGTATTGGATTTGGTCCCTTCATCATTACAAACAAGCACTT
GTTTAGAAGAAATAATGGAACACTGTTGGTCCAATCACTACATGGTGTATTCAAGGTCAAGAACACCACG
ACTTTGCAACAACACCTCATTGATGGGAGGGACATGATAATTATTCGCATGCCTAAGGATTTCCCACCAT
TTCCTCAAAAGCTGAAATTTAGAGAGCCACAAAGGGAAGAGCGCATATGTCTTGTGACAACCAACTTCCA
AACTAAGAGCATGTCTAGCATGGTGTCAGACACTAGTTGCACATTCCCTTCATCTGATGGCATATTCTGG
AAGCATTGGATTCAAACCAAGGATGGGCAGTGTGGCAGTCCATTAGTATCAACTAGAGATGGGTTCATTG
TTGGTATACACTCAGCATCGAATTTCACCAACACAAACAATTATTTCACAAGCGTGCCGAAAAACTTCAT
GGAATTGTTGACAAATCAGGAGGCGCAGCAGTGGGTTAGTGGTTGGCGATTAAATGCTGACTCAGTATTG
TGGGGGGGCCATAAAGTTTTCATGGTGAAACCTGAAGAGCCTTTTCAGCCAGTTAAGGAAGCGACTCAAC
TCATGAAT
